>Addgene plasmid #161620 | IDG_KCNG4_OE_1 | addgene full sequence | sequence record 318726 | Addgene NGS Result
CCGGCTCGAGGGGGCCCGGGGTTATTAATAGTAATCAATTACGGGGTCATTAGTTCATAGCCCATATATG
GAGTTCCGCGTTACATAACTTACGGTAAATGGCCCGCCTGGCTGACCGCCCAACGACCCCCGCCCATTGA
CGTCAATAATGACGTATGTTCCCATAGTAACGCCAATAGGGACTTTCCATTGACGTCAATGGGTGGAGTA
TTTACGGTAAACTGCCCACTTGGCAGTACATCAAGTGTATCATATGCCAAGTACGCCCCCTATTGACGTC
AATGACGGTAAATGGCCCGCCTGGCATTATGCCCAGTACATGACCTTATGGGACTTTCCTACTTGGCAGT
ACATCTACGTATTAGTCATCGCTATTACCATGGTGATGCGGTTTTGGCAGTACATCAATGGGCGTGGATA
GCGGTTTGACTCACGGGGATTTCCAAGTCTCCACCCCATTGACGTCAATGGGAGTTTGTTTTGGCACCAA
AATCAACGGGACTTTCCAAAATGTCGTAACAACTCCGCCCCATTGACGCAAATGGGCGGTAGGCGTGTAC
GGTGGGAGGTCTATATAAGCAGAGCTCTCTGGCTAACTGTCGGGATCAACAAGTTTGTACAAAAAAGTTG
GCATGCCCATGCCTTCCAGAGACGGGGGCCTGCATCCCAGACACCACCACTATGGTTCCCACAGCCCTTG
GAGTCAGCTCCTGTCCAGCCCCATGGAGACGCCGTCCATCAAGGGCCTTTACTACCGGAGGGTGCGGAAG
GTGGGTGCCCTGGACGCCTCCCCAGTGGACCTGAAGAAGGAGATCCTGATCAACGTGGGGGGCAGGAGGT
ATCTCCTCCCCTGGAGCACACTGGACCGGTTCCCGCTGAGCCGCCTGAGCAAACTCAGGCTCTGTCGGAG
CTACGAGGAGATCGTGCAGCTCTGCGATGATTACGACGAGGACAGCCAGGAGTTCTTCTTCGACAGGAGC
CCCAGCGCCTTCGGGGTGATCGTGAGCTTCCTGGCGGCCGGGAAGCTGGTGCTTCTGCAGGAGATGTGCG
CGCTGTCCTTCCAGGAGGAGCTGGCCTACTGGGGCATCGAGGAGGCCCACCTGGAGAGGTGCTGCCTGCG
GAAGCTGCTGAGGAAGCTGGAGGAGCTGGAGGAGCTGGCCAAGCTGCACAGGGAGGACGTACTGAGGCAG
CAGAGGGAGACCCGCCGCCCCGCCTCGCACTCCTCGCGCTGGGGCCTGTGCATGAACCGGCTGCGCGAGA
TGGTGGAAAACCCGCAGTCCGGGCTGCCCGGGAAGGTCTTCGCTTGCCTCTCCATCCTCTTCGTGGCCAC
CACAGCCGTCAGCCTGTGTGTCAGCACCATGCCCGACCTCAGGGCAGAGGAGGACCAGGTGAGCGGCCTC
TGCCCAACTTTCTTGTACAAAGTGGTTGGTAAGCCTATCCCTAACCCTCTCCTCGGTCTCGATTCTACGT
AGTAATGAGCTAGCGCTAACCGGTGGCGCGTTAAGTCGACAATCAACCTCTGGATTACAAAATTTGTGAA
AGATTGACTGGTATTCTTAACTATGTTGCTCCTTTTACGCTATGTGGATACGCTGCTTTAATGCCTTTGT
ATCATGCTATTGCTTCCCGTATGGCTTTCATTTTCTCCTCCTTGTATAAATCCTGGTTGCTGTCTCTTTA
TGAGGAGTTGTGGCCCGTTGTCAGGCAACGTGGCGTGGTGTGCACTGTGTTTGCTGACGCAACCCCCACT
GGTTGGGGCATTGCCACCACCTGTCAGCTCCTTTCCGGGACTTTCGCTTTCCCCCTCCCTATTGCCACGG
CGGAACTCATCGCCGCCTGCCTTGCCCGCTGCTGGACAGGGGCTCGGCTGTTGGGCACTGACAATTCCGT
GGTGTTGTCGGGGAAATCATCGTCCTTTCCTTGGCTGCTCGCCTGTGTTGCCACCTGGATTCTGCGCGGG
ACGTCCTTCTGCTACGTCCCTTCGGCCCTCAATCCAGCGGACCTTCCTTCCCGCGGCCTGCTGCCGGCTC
TGCGGCCTCTTCCGCGTCTTCGCCTTCGCCCTCAGACGAGTCGGATCTCCCTTTGGGCCGCCTCCCCGCG
TCGACTTTAAGACCAATGACTTACAAGGCAGCTGTAGATCTTAGCCACTTTTTAAAAGAAAAGGGGGGAC
TGGAAGGGCTAATTCACTCCCAACGAAGACAAGATCTGCTTTTTGCTTGTACTGGGTCTCTCTGGTTAGA
CCAGATCTGAGCCTGGGAGCTCTCTGGCTAACTAGGGAACCCACTGCTTAAGCCTCAATAAAGCTTGCCT
TGAGTGCTTCAAGTAGTGTGTGCCCGTCTGTTGTGTGACTCTGGTAACTAGAGATCCCTCAGACCCTTTT
AGTCAGTGTGGAAAATCTCTAGCAGTACGTATAGTAGTTCATGTCATCTTATTATTCAGTATTTATAACT
TGCAAAGAAATGAATATCAGAGAGTGAGAGGAACTTGTTTATTGCAGCTTATAATGGTTACAAATAAAGC
AATAGCATCACAAATTTCACAAATAAAGCATTTTTTTCACTGCATTCTAGTTGTGGTTTGTCCAAACTCA
TCAATGTATCTTATCATGTCTGGCTCTAGCTATCCCGCCCCTAACTCCGCCCATCCCGCCCCTAACTCCG
CCCAGTTCCGCCCATTCTCCGCCCCATGGCTGACTAATTTTTTTTATTTATGCAGAGGCCGAGGCCGCCT
CGGCCTCTGAGCTATTCCAGAAGTAGTGAGGAGGCTTTTTTGGAGGCCTAGGGACGTACCCAATTCGCCC
TATAGTGAGTCGTATTACGCGCGCTCACTGGCCGTCGTTTTACAACGTCGTGACTGGGAAAACCCTGGCG
TTACCCAACTTAATCGCCTTGCAGCACATCCCCCTTTCGCCAGCTGGCGTAATAGCGAAGAGGCCCGCAC
CGATCGCCCTTCCCAACAGTTGCGCAGCCTGAATGGCGAATGGG
[124 nt withheld, positions 2985-3108]
C
[91 nt withheld, positions 3110-3200]
A
[49 nt withheld, positions 3202-3250]
CCTTTGACGTTGGAGTCCACGTTCTTT
[37 nt withheld, positions 3278-3314]
ACCCTATCTCGGTCTATTCTTTTGATTTATAAGGGATTTTGCCGATTTCGGCCTATTGGTTAAAAAATGA
GCTGATTTAACAAAAATTTAACGCGAATTTTAACAAAATATTAACGCTTACAATTTAGGTGGCACTTTTC
GGGGAAATGTGCGCGGAACCCCTATTTGTTTATTTTTCTAAATACATTCAAATATGTATCCGCTCATGAG
ACAATAACCCTGATAAATGCTTCAATAATATTGAAAAAGGAAGAGTATGAGTATTCAACATTTCCGTGTC
GCCCTTATTCCCTTTTTTGCGGCATTTTGCCTTCCTGTTTTTGCTCACCCAGAAACGCTGGTGAAAGTAA
AAGATGCTGAAGATCAGTTGGGTGCACGAGTGGGTTACATCGAACTGGATCTCAACAGCGGTAAGATCCT
TGAGAGTTTTCGCCCCGAAGAACGTTTTCCAATGATGAGCACTTTTAAAGTTCTGCTATGTGGCGCGGTA
TTATCCCGTATTGACGCCGGGCAAGAGCAACTCGGTCGCCGCATACACTATTCTCAGAATGACTTGGTTG
AGTACTCACCAGTCACAGAAAAGCATCTTACGGATGGCATGACAGTAAGAGAATTATGCAGTGCTGCCAT
AACCATGAGTGATAACACTGCGGCCAACTTACTTCTGACAACGATCGGAGGACCGAAGGAGCTAACCGCT
TTTTTGCACAACATGGGGGATCATGTAACTCGCCTTGATCGTTGGGAACCGGAGCTGAATGAAGCCATAC
CAAACGACGAGCGTGACACCACGATGCCTGTAGCAATGGCAACAACGTTGCGCAAACTATTAACTGGCGA
ACTACTTACTCTAGCTTCCCGGCAACAATTAATAGACTGGATGGAGGCGGATAAAGTTGCAGGACCACTT
CTGCGCTCGGCCCTTCCGGCTGGCTGGTTTATTGCTGATAAATCTGGAGCCGGTGAGCGTGGGTCTCGCG
GTATCATTGCAGCACTGGGGCCAGATGGTAAGCCCTCCCGTATCGTAGTTATCTACACGACGGGGAGTCA
GGCAACTATGGATGAACGAAATAGACAGATCGCTGAGATAGGTGCCTCACTGATTAAGCATTGGTAACTG
TCAGACCAAGTTTACTCATATATACTTTAGATTGATTTAAAACTTCATTTTTAATTTAAAAGGATCTAGG
TGAAGATCCTTTTTGATAATCTCATGACCAAAATCCCTTAACGTGAGTTTTCGTTCCACTGAGCGTCAGA
CCCCGTAGAAAAGATCAAAGGATCTTCTTGAGATCCTTTTTTTCTGCGCGTAATCTGCTGCTTGCAAACA
AAAAAACCACCGCTACCAGCGGTGGTTTGTTTGCCGGATCAAGAGCTACCAACTCTTTTTCCGAAGGTAA
CTGGCTTCAGCAGAGCGCAGATACCAAATACTGTTCTTCTAGTGTAGCCGTAGTTAGGCCACCACTTCAA
GAACTCTGTAGCACCGCCTACATACCTCGCTCTGCTAATCCTGTTACCAGTGGCTGCTGCCAGTGGCGAT
AAGTCGTGTCTTACCGGGTTGGACTCAAGACGATAGTTACCGGATAAGGCGCAGCGGTCGGGCTGAACGG
GGGGTTCGTGCACACAGCCCAGCTTGGAGCGAACGACCTACACCGAACTGAGATACCTACAGCGTGAGCT
ATGAGAAAGCGCCACGCTTCCCGAAGGGAGAAAGGCGGACAGGTATCCGGTAAGCGGCAGGGTCGGAACA
GGAGAGCGCACGAGGGAGCTTCCAGGGGGAAACGCCTGGTATCTTTATAGTCCTGTCGGGTTTCGCCACC
TCTGACTTGAGCGTCGATTTTTGTGATGCTCGTCAGGGGGGCGGAGCCTATGGAAAAACGCCAGCAACGC
GGCCTTTTTACGGTTCCTGGCCTTTTGCTGGCCTTTTGCTCACATGTTCTTTCCTGCGTTATCCCCTGAT
TCTGTGGATAACCGTATTACCGCCTTTGAGTGAGCTGATACCGCTCGCCGCAGCCGAACGACCGAGCGCA
GCGAGTCAGTGAGCGAGGAAGCGGAAGAGCGCCCAATACGCAAACCGCCTCTCCCCGCGCGTTGGCCGAT
TCATTAATGCAGCTGGCACGACAGGTTTCCCGACTGGAAAGCGGGCAGTGAGCGCAACGCAATTAATGTG
AGTTAGCTCACTCATTAGGCACCCCAGGCTTTACACTTTATGCTTCCGGCTCGTATGTTGTGTGGAATTG
TGAGCGGATAACAATTTCACACAGGAAACAGCTATGACCATGATTACGCCAAGCGCGCAATTAACCCTCA
CTAAAGGGAACAAAAGCTGGAGCTGCAAGCTTAATGTAGTCTTATGCAATACTCTTGTAGTCTTGCAACA
TGGTAACGATGAGTTAGCAACATGCCTTACAAGGAGAGAAAAAGCACCGTGCATGCCGATTGGTGGAAGT
AAGGTGGTACGATCGTGCCTTATTAGGAAGGCAACAGACGGGTCTGACATGGATTGGACGAACCACTGAA
TTGCCGCATTGCAGAGATATTGTATTTAAGTGCCTAGCTCGATACATAAACGGGTCTCTCTGGTTAGACC
AGATCTGAGCCTGGGAGCTCTCTGGCTAACTAGGGAACCCACTGCTTAAGCCTCAATAAAGCTTGCCTTG
AGTGCTTCAAGTAGTGTGTGCCCGTCTGTTGTGTGACTCTGGTAACTAGAGATCCCTCAGACCCTTTTAG
TCAGTGTGGAAAATCTCTAGCAGTGGCGCCCGAACAGGGACTTGAAAGCGAAAGGGAAACCAGAGGAGCT
CTCTCGACGCAGGACTCGGCTTGCTGAAGCGCGCACGGCAAGAGGCGAGGGGCGGCGACTGGTGAGTACG
CCAAAAATTTTGACTAGCGGAGGCTAGAAGGAGAGAGATGGGTGCGAGAGCGTCAGTATTAAGCGGGGGA
GAATTAGATCGCGATGGGAAAAAATTCGGTTAAGGCCAGGGGGAAAGAAAAAATATAAATTAAAACATAT
AGTATGGGCAAGCAGGGAGCTAGAACGATTCGCAGTTAATCCTGGCCTGTTAGAAACATCAGAAGGCTGT
AGACAAATACTGGGACAGCTACAACCATCCCTTCAGACAGGATCAGAAGAACTTAGATCATTATATAATA
CAGTAGCAACCCTCTATTGTGTGCATCAAAGGATAGAGATAAAAGACACCAAGGAAGCTTTAGACAAGAT
AGAGGAAGAGCAAAACAAAAGTAAGACCACCGCACAGCAAGCGGCCGCTGATCTTCAGACCTGGAGGAGG
AGATATGAGGGACAATTGGAGAAGTGAATTATATAAATATAAAGTAGTAAAAATTGAACCATTAGGAGTA
GCACCCACCAAGGCAAAGAGAAGAGTGGTGCAGAGAGAAAAAAGAGCAGTGGGAATAGGAGCTTTGTTCC
TTGGGTTCTTGGGAGCAGCAGGAAGCACTATGGGCGCAGCGTCAATGACGCTGACGGTACAGGCCAGACA
ATTATTGTCTGGTATAGTGCAGCAGCAGAACAATTTGCTGAGGGCTATTGAGGCGCAACAGCATCTGTTG
CAACTCACAGTCTGGGGCATCAAGCAGCTCCAGGCAAGAATCCTGGCTGTGGAAAGATACCTAAAGGATC
AACAGCTCCTGGGGATTTGGGGTTGCTCTGGAAAACTCATTTGCACCACTGCTGTGCCTTGGAATGCTAG
TTGGAGTAATAAATCTCTGGAACAGATTTGGAATCACACGACCTGGATGGAGTGGGACAGAGAAATTAAC
AATTACACAAGCTTAATACACTCCTTAATTGAAGAATCGCAAAACCAGCAAGAAAAGAATGAACAAGAAT
TATTGGAATTAGATAAATGGGCAAGTTTGTGGAATTGGTTTAACATAACAAATTGGCTGTGGTATATAAA
ATTATTCATAATGATAGTAGGAGGCTTGGTAGGTTTAAGAATAGTTTTTGCTGTACTTTCTATAGTGAAT
AGAGTTAGGCAGGGATATTCACCATTATCGTTTCAGACCCACCTCCCAACCCCGAGGGGACCCTTGCGCC
TTTTCCAAGGCAGCCCTGGGTTTGCGCAGGGACGCGGCTGCTCTGGGCGTGGTTCCGGGAAACGCAGCGG
CGCCGACCCTGGGTCTCGCACATTCTTCACGTCCGTTCGCAGCGTCACCCGGATCTTCGCCGCTACCCTT
GTGGGCCCCCCGGCGACGCTTCCTGCTCCGCCCCTAAGTCGGGAAGGTTCCTTGCGGTTCGCGGCGTGCC
GGACGTGACAAACGGAAGCCGCACGTCTCACTAGTACCCTCGCAGACGGACAGCGCCAGGGAGCAATGGC
AGCGCGCCGACCGCGATGGGCTGTGGCCAATAGCGGCTGCTCAGCAGGGCGCGCCGAGAGCAGCGGCCGG
GAAGGGGCGGTGCGGGAGGCGGGGTGTGGGGCGGTAGTGTGGGCCCTGTTCCTGCCCGCGCGGTGTTCCG
CATTCTGCAAGCCTCCGGAGCGCACGTCGGCAGTCGGCTCCCTCGTTGACCGAATCACCGACCTCTCTCC
CCAGGGGGTACCACCATGGCCAAGCCTTTGTCTCAAGAAGAATCCACCCTCATTGAAAGAGCAACGGCTA
CAATCAACAGCATCCCCATCTCTGAAGACTACAGCGTCGCCAGCGCAGCTCTCTCTAGCGACGGCCGCAT
CTTCACTGGTGTCAATGTATATCATTTTACTGGGGGACCTTGTGCAGAACTCGTGGTGCTGGGCACTGCT
GCTGCTGCGGCAGCTGGCAACCTGACTTGTATCGTCGCGATCGGAAATGAGAACAGGGGCATCTTGAGCC
CCTGCGGACGGTGCCGACAGGTGCTTCTCGATCTGCATCCTGGGATCAAAGCCATAGTGAAGGACAGTGA
TGGACAGCCGACGGCAGTTGGGATTCGTGAATTGCTGCCCTCTGGTTATGTGTGGGAGGGCCTGCAGCTG
CAGTAGTAAGAATTCTAGATCTTGAGACAAATGGCAGTATTCATCCACAATTTTAAAAGAAAAGGGGGGA
TTGGGGGGTACAGTGCAGGGGAAAGAATAGTAGACATAATAGCAACAGACATACAAACTAAAGAATTACA
AAAACAAATTACAAAAATTCAAAATTTTCGGGTTTATTACAGGGACAGCAGAGATCCACTTTGGCG
Features (pLannotate 1.2.2; 31 found; start..end, strand, type, name):
     79..382     +  enhancer       CMV enhancer: human cytomegalovirus immediate early enhancer
    383..586     +  promoter       CMV promoter: human cytomegalovirus (CMV) immediate early promoter
    610..627     +  protein_bind   attB1 (fragment): mutant version of attB; core recombination site for the Gateway® BP reaction BP Clonase™
    633..1388    +  CDS            KCNG4 (fragment): KCNG4_HUMAN - Also known as KCNG3. Experimental evidence at protein level: Swiss-Prot protein existence level 1. Potassium channel subunit that does not form functional channels by itself. Can form functional heterotetrameric channels with KCNB1; modulates the delayed rectifier voltage-gated potassium channel activation and deactivation rates of KCNB1 (PubMed:19074135). From Homo sapiens (Human).
   1403..1426    -  protein_bind   attB2: mutant version of attB; recombination site for the Gateway® BP reaction BP Clonase™
   1428..1469    +  CDS            V5 tag: epitope tag from simian virus 5
   1511..2099    +  misc_feature   WPRE: woodchuck hepatitis virus posttranscriptional regulatory element
   2150..2169    +  misc_feature   cPPT/CTS (fragment): central polypurine tract and central termination sequence of HIV-1
   2171..2404    +  LTR            3' LTR (ΔU3): self-inactivating 3' long terminal repeat (LTR) from HIV-1
   2482..2603    +  polyA_signal   SV40 poly(A) signal: SV40 polyadenylation signal
   2643..2778    +  rep_origin     SV40 ori: SV40 origin of replication
   2799..2817    -  promoter       T7 promoter: promoter for bacteriophage T7 RNA polymerase
   2825..2980    +  CDS            lacZα (fragment): LacZα fragment of β-galactosidase; lacZ fragment
   2985..3413    +  rep_origin     f1 ori (sequence partly withheld): f1 bacteriophage origin of replication; arrow indicates direction of (+) strand synthesis
   3466..3570    +  promoter       AmpR promoter: bla
   3571..4431    +  CDS            AmpR: β-lactamase; bla; confers resistance to ampicillin, carbenicillin, and related antibiotics
   4602..5190    +  rep_origin     ori: high-copy-number ColE1/pMB1/pBR322/pUC origin of replication
   5373..5465    +  CDS            lacI (fragment): lac repressor; lacI; The lac repressor binds to the lac operator to inhibit transcription in E. coli. This inhibition can be relieved by adding lactose or isopropyl-β-D-thiogalactopyranoside (IPTG).
   5478..5499    +  protein_bind   CAP binding site: CAP binding activates transcription in the presence of cAMP. E. coli catabolite activator protein
   5514..5544    +  promoter       lac promoter: promoter for the E. coli lac operon
   5552..5568    +  protein_bind   lac operator: The lac repressor binds to the lac operator to inhibit transcription in E. coli. This inhibition can be relieved by adding lactose or isopropyl-β-D-thiogalactopyranoside (IPTG). lac repressor encoded by lacI
   5613..5631    +  promoter       T3 promoter: promoter for bacteriophage T3 RNA polymerase
   5659..5885    +  promoter       RSV promoter: Rous sarcoma virus enhancer/promoter
   5886..6066    +  LTR            5' LTR (truncated): truncated 5' long terminal repeat (LTR) from HIV-1
   6113..6238    +  misc_feature   HIV-1 Ψ: packaging signal of human immunodeficiency virus type 1
   6222..6585    +  CDS            HIV-1 gag (fragment): gag protein from human immunodeficiency virus 1; gag
   6731..6964    +  misc_feature   RRE: The Rev response element (RRE) of HIV-1 allows for Rev-dependent mRNA export from the nucleus to the cytoplasm.
   7341..7367    +  CDS            Rev (fragment): human immunodeficiency virus 1 (HIV-1) Rev protein; rev; enhances nuclear export of unspliced and incompletely spliced viral mRNAs
   7368..7868    +  promoter       hPGK promoter: human phosphoglycerate kinase 1 promoter
   7880..8275    +  CDS            BSD: blasticidin S deaminase; Aspergillus terreus BSD; confers resistance to blasticidin
   8335..8452    +  misc_feature   cPPT/CTS: central polypurine tract and central termination sequence of HIV-1
