[The description below was written by a language model from this plasmid's Addgene catalogue record and pLannotate feature annotations shown in this document.]
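Description:
IDG_KCNG4_OE_1 is a mammalian overexpression plasmid for human KCNG4 (also known as KV6.3/KV6.4), built in the pLX304 backbone by Gateway cloning. Although catalogued simply as a mammalian expression vector, the feature table shows a third-generation, self-inactivating HIV-1 lentiviral transfer architecture. An RSV promoter drives a truncated 5' LTR, followed by the Ψ packaging signal with a partial gag sequence, the Rev response element, a cPPT/CTS, and a ΔU3 3' LTR with a downstream SV40 polyadenylation signal. With packaging functions supplied in trans, the region between the LTRs can be packaged into viral particles and integrated into target cells. In bacteria the plasmid carries a ColE1/pUC-type origin and an ampicillin resistance gene, along with an f1 origin. The record nonetheless lists it as low copy and propagated in a recombination-stabilising strain, which is common for LTR-containing vectors.

Within the proviral region, a human PGK promoter drives blasticidin S deaminase for selection of transduced or transfected mammalian cells. Downstream, the CMV enhancer/promoter drives the KCNG4 open reading frame, which is flanked by attB1 and attB2 sites left by Gateway recombination and is followed by a backbone-encoded C-terminal V5 epitope tag for detection. A WPRE after the cassette enhances transcript expression. The annotation labels the KCNG4 coding sequence as a fragment spanning about 750 nt, so the insert may correspond to a shorter isoform or partial sequence. The record does not clarify this.

KCNG4 encodes a modulatory potassium channel subunit that does not form functional channels alone but assembles with KCNB1 and alters its gating kinetics. The construct is intended for transient or stable overexpression of this protein in mammalian cells.
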