Addgene plasmid #161620: IDG_KCNG4_OE_1
Purpose: Overexpresses KCNG4
Depositing lab: Mike McManus. Depositing organization: University of California, San Francisco (UCSF).
Backbone
  Vector backbone: pLX304
  Vector type: Mammalian Expression
  Selectable markers: Blasticidin
Growth in bacteria
  Bacterial resistance: Ampicillin, 100 μg/mL
  Growth temperature: 30°C
  Growth strain: NEB Stable
  Copy number: Low Copy
Gene/Insert
  Gene/Insert name: KCNG4
  Species: H. sapiens (human)
  Entrez Gene: KCNG4 (a.k.a. KV6.3, KV6.4)
  Tag / fusion protein: V5 (C terminal on backbone)
  Cloning method: Gateway Cloning
Terms and licenses: Academic/Nonprofit Terms; Industry Terms: Not Available to Industry
How to cite: IDG_KCNG4_OE_1 was a gift from Mike McManus (Addgene plasmid # 161620 ; http://n2t.net/addgene:161620 ; RRID:Addgene_161620)
