>Addgene plasmid #161620 | IDG_KCNG4_OE_1 | depositor partial sequence | sequence record 313319 | Depositor Sequence
ATGCCCATGCCTTCCAGAGACGGGGGCCTGCATCCCAGACACCACCACTATGGTTCCCACAGCCCTTGGA
GTCAGCTCCTGTCCAGCCCCATGGAGACGCCGTCCATCAAGGGCCTTTACTACCGGAGGGTGCGGAAGGT
GGGTGCCCTGGACGCCTCCCCAGTGGACCTGAAGAAGGAGATCCTGATCAACGTGGGGGGCAGGAGGTAT
CTCCTCCCCTGGAGCACACTGGACCGGTTCCCGCTGAGCCGCCTGAGCAAACTCAGGCTCTGTCGGAGCT
ACGAGGAGATCGTGCAGCTCTGCGATGATTACGACGAGGACAGCCAGGAGTTCTTCTTCGACAGGAGCCC
CAGCGCCTTCGGGGTGATCGTGAGCTTCCTGGCGGCCGGGAAGCTGGTGCTTCTGCAGGAGATGTGCGCG
CTGTCCTTCCAGGAGGAGCTGGCCTACTGGGGCATCGAGGAGGCCCACCTGGAGAGGTGCTGCCTGCGGA
AGCTGCTGAGGAAGCTGGAGGAGCTGGAGGAGCTGGCCAAGCTGCACAGGGAGGACGTACTGAGGCAGCA
GAGGGAGACCCGCCGCCCCGCCTCGCACTCCTCGCGCTGGGGCCTGTGCATGAACCGGCTGCGCGAGATG
GTGGAAAACCCGCAGTCCGGGCTGCCCGGGAAGGTCTTCGCTTGCCTCTCCATCCTCTTCGTGGCCACCA
CAGCCGTCAGCCTGTGTGTCAGCACCATGCCCGACCTCAGGGCAGAGGAGGACCAGGTGAGCGGCCTCTG
CCCAACTTTCTTGTACAAAGTGGTTGGTAAGCCTATCCCTAACCCTCTCCTCGGTCTCGATTCTACGTAG
